>Addgene plasmid #143497 | TFORF1432 | addgene full sequence | sequence record 385798 | Addgene NGS Result
TTAATGTAGTCTTATGCAATACTCTTGTAGTCTTGCAACATGGTAACGATGAGTTAGCAACATGCCTTAC
AAGGAGAGAAAAAGCACCGTGCATGCCGATTGGTGGAAGTAAGGTGGTACGATCGTGCCTTATTAGGAAG
GCAACAGACGGGTCTGACATGGATTGGACGAACCACTGAATTGCCGCATTGCAGAGATATTGTATTTAAG
TGCCTAGCTCGATACATAAACGGGTCTCTCTGGTTAGACCAGATCTGAGCCTGGGAGCTCTCTGGCTAAC
TAGGGAACCCACTGCTTAAGCCTCAATAAAGCTTGCCTTGAGTGCTTCAAGTAGTGTGTGCCCGTCTGTT
GTGTGACTCTGGTAACTAGAGATCCCTCAGACCCTTTTAGTCAGTGTGGAAAATCTCTAGCAGTGGCGCC
CGAACAGGGACTTGAAAGCGAAAGGGAAACCAGAGGAGCTCTCTCGACGCAGGACTCGGCTTGCTGAAGC
GCGCACGGCAAGAGGCGAGGGGCGGCGACTGGTGAGTACGCCAAAAATTTTGACTAGCGGAGGCTAGAAG
GAGAGAGATGGGTGCGAGAGCGTCAGTATTAAGCGGGGGAGAATTAGATCGCGATGGGAAAAAATTCGGT
TAAGGCCAGGGGGAAAGAAAAAATATAAATTAAAACATATAGTATGGGCAAGCAGGGAGCTAGAACGATT
CGCAGTTAATCCTGGCCTGTTAGAAACATCAGAAGGCTGTAGACAAATACTGGGACAGCTACAACCATCC
CTTCAGACAGGATCAGAAGAACTTAGATCATTATATAATACAGTAGCAACCCTCTATTGTGTGCATCAAA
GGATAGAGATAAAAGACACCAAGGAAGCTTTAGACAAGATAGAGGAAGAGCAAAACAAAAGTAAGACCAC
CGCACAGCAAGCGGCCGCTGATCTTCAGACCTGGAGGAGGAGATATGAGGGACAATTGGAGAAGTGAATT
ATATAAATATAAAGTAGTAAAAATTGAACCATTAGGAGTAGCACCCACCAAGGCAAAGAGAAGAGTGGTG
CAGAGAGAAAAAAGAGCAGTGGGAATAGGAGCTTTGTTCCTTGGGTTCTTGGGAGCAGCAGGAAGCACTA
TGGGCGCAGCGTCAATGACGCTGACGGTACAGGCCAGACAATTATTGTCTGGTATAGTGCAGCAGCAGAA
CAATTTGCTGAGGGCTATTGAGGCGCAACAGCATCTGTTGCAACTCACAGTCTGGGGCATCAAGCAGCTC
CAGGCAAGAATCCTGGCTGTGGAAAGATACCTAAAGGATCAACAGCTCCTGGGGATTTGGGGTTGCTCTG
GAAAACTCATTTGCACCACTGCTGTGCCTTGGAATGCTAGTTGGAGTAATAAATCTCTGGAACAGATTTG
GAATCACACGACCTGGATGGAGTGGGACAGAGAAATTAACAATTACACAAGCTTAATACACTCCTTAATT
GAAGAATCGCAAAACCAGCAAGAAAAGAATGAACAAGAATTATTGGAATTAGATAAATGGGCAAGTTTGT
GGAATTGGTTTAACATAACAAATTGGCTGTGGTATATAAAATTATTCATAATGATAGTAGGAGGCTTGGT
AGGTTTAAGAATAGTTTTTGCTGTACTTTCTATAGTGAATAGAGTTAGGCAGGGATATTCACCATTATCG
TTTCAGACCCACCTCCCAACCCCGAGGGGACCCATGCATTGCATCTCAATTAGTCAGCAACCAGGTGTGG
AAAGTCCCCAGGCTCCCCAGCAGGCAGAAGTATGCAAAGCATGCGTCTCAATTAGTCAGCAACCATAGTC
CCGCCCCTAACTCCGCCCATCCCGCCCCTAACTCCGCCCAGTTCCGCCCATTCTCCGCCCCATGGCTGAC
TAATTTTTTTTATTTATGCAGAGGCCGAGGCCGCCTCGGCCTCTGAGCTATTCCAGAAGTAGTGAGGAGG
CTTTTTTGGAGGCCTAGGCTTTTGCAAAAAGCTTTCTAGAGGTACCACCGGAGCTTACCATGACCGAGTA
CAAGCCCACGGTGCGCCTCGCCACCCGCGACGACGTCCCCAGGGCCGTACGCACCCTCGCCGCCGCGTTC
GCCGACTACCCCGCCACGCGCCACACCGTCGATCCGGACCGCCACATCGAGCGGGTCACCGAGCTGCAAG
AACTCTTCCTCACGCGCGTCGGGCTCGACATCGGCAAGGTGTGGGTCGCGGACGACGGCGCCGCCGTGGC
GGTCTGGACCACGCCGGAGAGCGTCGAAGCGGGGGCGGTGTTCGCCGAGATCGGCCCGCGCATGGCCGAG
TTGAGCGGTTCCCGGCTGGCCGCGCAGCAACAGATGGAAGGCCTCCTGGCGCCGCACCGGCCCAAGGAGC
CCGCGTGGTTCCTGGCCACCGTCGGCGTCTCGCCCGACCACCAGGGCAAGGGTCTGGGCAGCGCCGTCGT
GCTCCCCGGAGTGGAGGCGGCCGAGCGCGCCGGGGTGCCCGCCTTCCTGGAGACCTCCGCGCCCCGCAAC
CTCCCCTTCTACGAGCGGCTCGGCTTCACCGTCACCGCCGACGTCGAGGTGCCCGAAGGACCGCGCACCT
GGTGCATGACCCGCAAGCCCGGTGCCAGTTAACGAATTCTAGATCTTGAGACAAATGGCAGTATTCATCC
ACAATTTTAAAAGAAAAGGGGGGATTGGGGGGTACAGTGCAGGGGAAAGAATAGTAGACATAATAGCAAC
AGACATACAAACTAAAGAATTACAAAAACAAATTACAAAAATTCAAAATTTTCGGGTTTATTACAGGGAC
AGCAGAGATCCACTTTGGCGCCGGCTCGAGGCCTGCAGGTGCAAAGATGGATAAAGTTTTAAACAGAGAG
GAATCTTTGCAGCTAATGGACCTTCTAGGTCTTGAAAGGAGTGGGAATTGGCTCCGGTGCCCGTCAGTGG
GCAGAGCGCACATCGCCCACAGTCCCCGAGAAGTTGGGGGGAGGGGTCGGCAATTGAACCGGTGCCTAGA
GAAGGTGGCGCGGGGTAAACTGGGAAAGTGATGTCGTGTACTGGCTCCGCCTTTTTCCCGAGGGTGGGGG
AGAACCGTATATAAGTGCAGTAGTCGCCGTGAACGTTCTTTTTCGCAACGGGTTTGCCGCCAGAACACAG
GTAAGTGCCGTGTGTGGTTCCCGCGGGCCTGGCCTCTTTACGGGTTATGGCCCTTGCGTGCCTTGAATTA
CTTCCACCTGGCTGCAGTACGTGATTCTTGATCCCGAGCTTCGGGTTGGAAGTGGGTGGGAGAGTTCGAG
GCCTTGCGCTTAAGGAGCCCCTTCGCCTCGTGCTTGAGTTGAGGCCTGGCCTGGGCGCTGGGGCCGCCGC
GTGCGAATCTGGTGGCACCTTCGCGCCTGTCTCGCTGCTTTCGATAAGTCTCTAGCCATTTAAAATTTTT
GATGACCTGCTGCGACGCTTTTTTTCTGGCAAGATAGTCTTGTAAATGCGGGCCAAGATCTGCACACTGG
TATTTCGGTTTTTGGGGCCGCGGGCGGCGACGGGGCCCGTGCGTCCCAGCGCACATGTTCGGCGAGGCGG
GGCCTGCGAGCGCGGCCACCGAGAATCGGACGGGGGTAGTCTCAAGCTGGCCGGCCTGCTCTGGTGCCTG
GCCTCGCGCCGCCGTGTATCGCCCCGCCCTGGGCGGCAAGGCTGGCCCGGTCGGCACCAGTTGCGTGAGC
GGAAAGATGGCCGCTTCCCGGCCCTGCTGCAGGGAGCTCAAAATGGAGGACGCGGCGCTCGGGAGAGCGG
GCGGGTGAGTCACCCACACAAAGGAAAAGGGCCTTTCCGTCCTCAGCCGTCGCTTCATGTGACTCCACGG
AGTACCGGGCGCCGTCCAGGCACCTCGATTAGTTCTCGAGCTTTTGGAGTACGTCGTCTTTAGGTTGGGG
GGAGGGGTTTTATGCGATGGAGTTTCCCCACACTGAGTGGGTGGAGACTGAAGTTAGGCCAGCTTGGCAC
TTGATGTAATTCTCCTTGGAATTTGCCCTTTTTGAGTTTGGATCTTGGTTCATTCTCAAGCCTCAGACAG
TGGTTCAAAGTTTTTTTCTTCCATTTCAGGTGTCGTGAGGCTAGCACCGCCACCATGGACTCCAAAGAAT
CATTAACTCCTGGTAGAGAAGAAAACCCCAGCAGTGTGCTTGCTCAGGAGAGGGGAGATGTGATGGACTT
CTATAAAACCCTAAGAGGAGGAGCTACTGTGAAGGTTTCTGCGTCTTCACCCTCACTGGCTGTCGCTTCT
CAATCAGACTCCAAGCAGCGAAGACTTTTGGTTGATTTTCCAAAAGGCTCAGTAAGCAATGCGCAGCAGC
CAGATCTGTCCAAAGCAGTTTCACTCTCAATGGGACTGTATATGGGAGAGACAGAAACAAAAGTGATGGG
AAATGACCTGGGATTCCCACAGCAGGGCCAAATCAGCCTTTCCTCGGGGGAAACAGACTTAAAGCTTTTG
GAAGAAAGCATTGCAAACCTCAATAGGTCGACCAGTGTTCCAGAGAACCCCAAGAGTTCAGCATCCACTG
CTGTGTCTGCTGCCCCCACAGAGAAGGAGTTTCCAAAAACTCACTCTGATGTATCTTCAGAACAGCAACA
TTTGAAGGGCCAGACTGGCACCAACGGTGGCAATGTGAAATTGTATACCACAGACCAAAGCACCTTTGAC
ATTTTGCAGGATTTGGAGTTTTCTTCTGGGTCCCCAGGTAAAGAGACGAATGAGAGTCCTTGGAGATCAG
ACCTGTTGATAGATGAAAACTGTTTGCTTTCTCCTCTGGCGGGAGAAGACGATTCATTCCTTTTGGAAGG
AAACTCGAATGAGGACTGCAAGCCTCTCATTTTACCGGACACTAAACCCAAAATTAAGGATAATGGAGAT
CTGGTTTTGTCAAGCCCCAGTAATGTAACACTGCCCCAAGTGAAAACAGAAAAAGAAGATTTCATCGAAC
TCTGCACCCCTGGGGTAATTAAGCAAGAGAAACTGGGCACAGTTTACTGTCAGGCAAGCTTTCCTGGAGC
AAATATAATTGGTAATAAAATGTCTGCCATTTCTGTTCATGGTGTGAGTACCTCTGGAGGACAGATGTAC
CACTATGACATGAATACAGCATCCCTTTCTCAACAGCAGGATCAGAAGCCTATTTTTAATGTCATTCCAC
CAATTCCCGTTGGTTCCGAAAATTGGAATAGGTGCCAAGGATCTGGAGATGACAACTTGACTTCTCTGGG
GACTCTGAACTTCCCTGGTCGAACAGTTTTTTCTAATGGCTATTCAAGCCCCAGCATGAGACCAGATGTA
AGCTCTCCTCCATCCAGCTCCTCAACAGCAACAACAGGACCACCTCCCAAACTCTGCCTGGTGTGCTCTG
ATGAAGCTTCAGGATGTCATTATGGAGTCTTAACTTGTGGAAGCTGTAAAGTTTTCTTCAAAAGAGCAGT
GGAAGGTAGACAGCACAATTACCTATGTGCTGGAAGGAATGATTGCATCATCGATAAAATTCGAAGAAAA
AACTGCCCAGCATGCCGCTATCGAAAATGTCTTCAGGCTGGAATGAACCTGGAAGCTCGAAAAACAAAGA
AAAAAATAAAAGGAATTCAGCAGGCCACTACAGGAGTCTCACAAGAAACCTCTGAAAATCCTGGTAACAA
AACAATAGTTCCTGCAACGTTACCACAACTCACCCCTACCCTGGTGTCACTGTTGGAGGTTATTGAACCT
GAAGTGTTATATGCAGGATATGATAGCTCTGTTCCAGACTCAACTTGGAGGATCATGACTACGCTCAACA
TGTTAGGAGGGCGGCAAGTGATTGCAGCAGTGAAATGGGCAAAGGCAATACCAGGTTTCAGGAACTTACA
CCTGGATGACCAAATGACCCTACTGCAGTACTCCTGGATGTTTCTTATGGCATTTGCTCTGGGGTGGAGA
TCATATAGACAATCAAGTGCAAACCTGCTGTGTTTTGCTCCTGATCTGATTATTAATGAGCAGAGAATGA
CTCTACCCTGCATGTACGACCAATGTAAACACATGCTGTATGTTTCCTCTGAGTTACACAGGCTTCAGGT
ATCTTATGAAGAGTATCTCTGTATGAAAACCTTACTGCTTCTCTCTTCAGTTCCTAAGGACGGTCTGAAG
AGCCAAGAGCTATTTGATGAAATTAGAATGACCTACATCAAAGAGCTAGGAAAAGCCATTGTCAAGAGGG
AAGGAAACTCCAGCCAGAACTGGCAGCGGTTTTATCAACTGACAAAACTCTTGGATTCTATGCATGAAGT
GGTTGAAAATCTCCTTAACTATTGCTTCCAAACATTTTTGGATAAGACCATGAGTATTGAATTCCCCGAG
ATGTTAGCTGAAATCATCACCAATCAGATACCAAAATATTCAAATGGAAATATCAAAAAACTTCTGTTTC
ATCAAAAGTAGTAATGAACTAGTCCGTAACTTGAAAGTATTTCGATTTCTTGGCTTTATATATCTTGTGG
AAAGGACGAGCCCTTTGTTGGAAGTTAGAATTTACGCGTTAAGTCGACAATCAACCTCTGGATTACAAAA
TTTGTGAAAGATTGACTGGTATTCTTAACTATGTTGCTCCTTTTACGCTATGTGGATACGCTGCTTTAAT
GCCTTTGTATCATGCTATTGCTTCCCGTATGGCTTTCATTTTCTCCTCCTTGTATAAATCCTGGTTGCTG
TCTCTTTATGAGGAGTTGTGGCCCGTTGTCAGGCAACGTGGCGTGGTGTGCACTGTGTTTGCTGACGCAA
CCCCCACTGGTTGGGGCATTGCCACCACCTGTCAGCTCCTTTCCGGGACTTTCGCTTTCCCCCTCCCTAT
TGCCACGGCGGAACTCATCGCCGCCTGCCTTGCCCGCTGCTGGACAGGGGCTCGGCTGTTGGGCACTGAC
AATTCCGTGGTGTTGTCGGGGAAATCATCGTCCTTTCCTTGGCTGCTCGCCTGTGTTGCCACCTGGATTC
TGCGCGGGACGTCCTTCTGCTACGTCCCTTCGGCCCTCAATCCAGCGGACCTTCCTTCCCGCGGCCTGCT
GCCGGCTCTGCGGCCTCTTCCGCGTCTTCGCCTTCGCCCTCAGACGAGTCGGATCTCCCTTTGGGCCGCC
TCCCCGCGTCGACTTTAAGACCAATGACTTACAAGGCAGCTGTAGATCTTAGCCACTTTTTAAAAGAAAA
GGGGGGACTGGAAGGGCTAATTCACTCCCAACGAAGACAAGATCTGCTTTTTGCTTGTACTGGGTCTCTC
TGGTTAGACCAGATCTGAGCCTGGGAGCTCTCTGGCTAACTAGGGAACCCACTGCTTAAGCCTCAATAAA
GCTTGCCTTGAGTGCTTCAAGTAGTGTGTGCCCGTCTGTTGTGTGACTCTGGTAACTAGAGATCCCTCAG
ACCCTTTTAGTCAGTGTGGAAAATCTCTAGCAGTACGTATAGTAGTTCATGTCATCTTATTATTCAGTAT
TTATAACTTGCAAAGAAATGAATATCAGAGAGTGAGAGGAACTTGTTTATTGCAGCTTATAATGGTTACA
AATAAAGCAATAGCATCACAAATTTCACAAATAAAGCATTTTTTTCACTGCATTCTAGTTGTGGTTTGTC
CAAACTCATCAATGTATCTTATCATGTCTGGCTCTAGCTATCCCGCCCCTAACTCCGCCCATCCCGCCCC
TAACTCCGCCCAGTTCCGCCCATTCTCCGCCCCATGGCTGACTAATTTTTTTTATTTATGCAGAGGCCGA
GGCCGCCTCGGCCTCTGAGCTATTCCAGAAGTAGTGAGGAGGCTTTTTTGGAGGCCTAGGGACGTACCCA
ATTCGCCCTATAGTGAGTCGTATTACGCGCGCTCACTGGCCGTCGTTTTACAACGTCGTGACTGGGAAAA
CCCTGGCGTTACCCAACTTAATCGCCTTGCAGCACATCCCCCTTTCGCCAGCTGGCGTAATAGCGAAGAG
GCCCGCACCGATCGCCCTTCCCAACAGTTGCGCAGCCTGAATGGCGAATGGG
[124 nt withheld, positions 8033-8156]
C
[91 nt withheld, positions 8158-8248]
A
[49 nt withheld, positions 8250-8298]
CCTTTGACGTTGGAGTCCACGTTCTTT
[37 nt withheld, positions 8326-8362]
ACCCTATCTCGGTCTATTCTTTTGATTTATAAGGGATTTTGCCGATTTCGGCCTATTGGTTAAAAAATGA
GCTGATTTAACAAAAATTTAACGCGAATTTTAACAAAATATTAACGCTTACAATTTAGGTGGCACTTTTC
GGGGAAATGTGCGCGGAACCCCTATTTGTTTATTTTTCTAAATACATTCAAATATGTATCCGCTCATGAG
ACAATAACCCTGATAAATGCTTCAATAATATTGAAAAAGGAAGAGTATGAGTATTCAACATTTCCGTGTC
GCCCTTATTCCCTTTTTTGCGGCATTTTGCCTTCCTGTTTTTGCTCACCCAGAAACGCTGGTGAAAGTAA
AAGATGCTGAAGATCAGTTGGGTGCACGAGTGGGTTACATCGAACTGGATCTCAACAGCGGTAAGATCCT
TGAGAGTTTTCGCCCCGAAGAACGTTTTCCAATGATGAGCACTTTTAAAGTTCTGCTATGTGGCGCGGTA
TTATCCCGTATTGACGCCGGGCAAGAGCAACTCGGTCGCCGCATACACTATTCTCAGAATGACTTGGTTG
AGTACTCACCAGTCACAGAAAAGCATCTTACGGATGGCATGACAGTAAGAGAATTATGCAGTGCTGCCAT
AACCATGAGTGATAACACTGCGGCCAACTTACTTCTGACAACGATCGGAGGACCGAAGGAGCTAACCGCT
TTTTTGCACAACATGGGGGATCATGTAACTCGCCTTGATCGTTGGGAACCGGAGCTGAATGAAGCCATAC
CAAACGACGAGCGTGACACCACGATGCCTGTAGCAATGGCAACAACGTTGCGCAAACTATTAACTGGCGA
ACTACTTACTCTAGCTTCCCGGCAACAATTAATAGACTGGATGGAGGCGGATAAAGTTGCAGGACCACTT
CTGCGCTCGGCCCTTCCGGCTGGCTGGTTTATTGCTGATAAATCTGGAGCCGGTGAGCGTGGGTCTCGCG
GTATCATTGCAGCACTGGGGCCAGATGGTAAGCCCTCCCGTATCGTAGTTATCTACACGACGGGGAGTCA
GGCAACTATGGATGAACGAAATAGACAGATCGCTGAGATAGGTGCCTCACTGATTAAGCATTGGTAACTG
TCAGACCAAGTTTACTCATATATACTTTAGATTGATTTAAAACTTCATTTTTAATTTAAAAGGATCTAGG
TGAAGATCCTTTTTGATAATCTCATGACCAAAATCCCTTAACGTGAGTTTTCGTTCCACTGAGCGTCAGA
CCCCGTAGAAAAGATCAAAGGATCTTCTTGAGATCCTTTTTTTCTGCGCGTAATCTGCTGCTTGCAAACA
AAAAAACCACCGCTACCAGCGGTGGTTTGTTTGCCGGATCAAGAGCTACCAACTCTTTTTCCGAAGGTAA
CTGGCTTCAGCAGAGCGCAGATACCAAATACTGTTCTTCTAGTGTAGCCGTAGTTAGGCCACCACTTCAA
GAACTCTGTAGCACCGCCTACATACCTCGCTCTGCTAATCCTGTTACCAGTGGCTGCTGCCAGTGGCGAT
AAGTCGTGTCTTACCGGGTTGGACTCAAGACGATAGTTACCGGATAAGGCGCAGCGGTCGGGCTGAACGG
GGGGTTCGTGCACACAGCCCAGCTTGGAGCGAACGACCTACACCGAACTGAGATACCTACAGCGTGAGCT
ATGAGAAAGCGCCACGCTTCCCGAAGGGAGAAAGGCGGACAGGTATCCGGTAAGCGGCAGGGTCGGAACA
GGAGAGCGCACGAGGGAGCTTCCAGGGGGAAACGCCTGGTATCTTTATAGTCCTGTCGGGTTTCGCCACC
TCTGACTTGAGCGTCGATTTTTGTGATGCTCGTCAGGGGGGCGGAGCCTATGGAAAAACGCCAGCAACGC
GGCCTTTTTACGGTTCCTGGCCTTTTGCTGGCCTTTTGCTCACATGTTCTTTCCTGCGTTATCCCCTGAT
TCTGTGGATAACCGTATTACCGCCTTTGAGTGAGCTGATACCGCTCGCCGCAGCCGAACGACCGAGCGCA
GCGAGTCAGTGAGCGAGGAAGCGGAAGAGCGCCCAATACGCAAACCGCCTCTCCCCGCGCGTTGGCCGAT
TCATTAATGCAGCTGGCACGACAGGTTTCCCGACTGGAAAGCGGGCAGTGAGCGCAACGCAATTAATGTG
AGTTAGCTCACTCATTAGGCACCCCAGGCTTTACACTTTATGCTTCCGGCTCGTATGTTGTGTGGAATTG
TGAGCGGATAACAATTTCACACAGGAAACAGCTATGACCATGATTACGCCAAGCGCGCAATTAACCCTCA
CTAAAGGGAACAAAAGCTGGAGCTGCAAGC
Features (pLannotate 1.2.2; 31 found; start..end, strand, type, name):
      5..231     +  promoter       RSV promoter: Rous sarcoma virus enhancer/promoter
    232..412     +  LTR            5' LTR (truncated): truncated 5' long terminal repeat (LTR) from HIV-1
    459..584     +  misc_feature   HIV-1 Ψ: packaging signal of human immunodeficiency virus type 1
    568..931     +  CDS            HIV-1 gag (fragment): gag protein from human immunodeficiency virus 1; gag
   1077..1310    +  misc_feature   RRE: The Rev response element (RRE) of HIV-1 allows for Rev-dependent mRNA export from the nucleus to the cytoplasm.
   1687..1713    +  CDS            Rev (fragment): human immunodeficiency virus 1 (HIV-1) Rev protein; rev; enhances nuclear export of unspliced and incompletely spliced viral mRNAs
   1720..1743    +  promoter       SV40 promoter (fragment): SV40 early promoter
   1744..1815    +  promoter       SV40 promoter (fragment): SV40 enhancer and early promoter
   1839..1974    +  rep_origin     SV40 ori: SV40 origin of replication
   2020..2616    +  CDS            PuroR (fragment): puromycin N-acetyltransferase; pac from Streptomyces; confers resistance to puromycin
   2665..2782    +  misc_feature   cPPT/CTS: central polypurine tract and central termination sequence of HIV-1
   2847..2913    +  CDS            small t antigen (fragment): SV40 (simian virus 40) small t antigen
   2920..4098    +  promoter       EF-1α promoter: strong constitutive promoter for human elongation factor EF-1α
   4115..6448    +  CDS            NR3C1: GCR_HUMAN - Also known as GRL. Experimental evidence at protein level: Swiss-Prot protein existence level 1. [Isoform Alpha-D3]: Has lowest transcriptional activation activity of all isoforms created by alternative initiation (PubMed:15866175, PubMed:23820903). Has transcriptional repression activity (PubMed:23303127). From Homo sapiens (Human).
   6464..6517    +  promoter       U6 promoter (fragment): RNA polymerase III promoter for human U6 snRNA
   6559..7147    +  misc_feature   WPRE: woodchuck hepatitis virus posttranscriptional regulatory element
   7198..7217    +  misc_feature   cPPT/CTS (fragment): central polypurine tract and central termination sequence of HIV-1
   7219..7452    +  LTR            3' LTR (ΔU3): self-inactivating 3' long terminal repeat (LTR) from HIV-1
   7530..7651    +  polyA_signal   SV40 poly(A) signal: SV40 polyadenylation signal
   7691..7826    +  rep_origin     SV40 ori: SV40 origin of replication
   7847..7865    -  promoter       T7 promoter: promoter for bacteriophage T7 RNA polymerase
   7873..8028    +  CDS            lacZα (fragment): LacZα fragment of β-galactosidase; lacZ fragment
   8033..8461    +  rep_origin     f1 ori (sequence partly withheld): f1 bacteriophage origin of replication; arrow indicates direction of (+) strand synthesis
   8514..8618    +  promoter       AmpR promoter: bla
   8619..9479    +  CDS            AmpR: β-lactamase; bla; confers resistance to ampicillin, carbenicillin, and related antibiotics
   9650..10238   +  rep_origin     ori: high-copy-number ColE1/pMB1/pBR322/pUC origin of replication
  10421..10513   +  CDS            lacI (fragment): lac repressor; lacI; The lac repressor binds to the lac operator to inhibit transcription in E. coli. This inhibition can be relieved by adding lactose or isopropyl-β-D-thiogalactopyranoside (IPTG).
  10526..10547   +  protein_bind   CAP binding site: CAP binding activates transcription in the presence of cAMP. E. coli catabolite activator protein
  10562..10592   +  promoter       lac promoter: promoter for the E. coli lac operon
  10596..10618   +  protein_bind   lac operator (fragment): The lac repressor binds to the lac operator to inhibit transcription in E. coli. This inhibition can be relieved by adding lactose or isopropyl-β-D-thiogalactopyranoside (IPTG). lac repressor encoded by lacI
  10661..10679   +  promoter       T3 promoter: promoter for bacteriophage T3 RNA polymerase
