[The description below was written by a language model from this plasmid's Addgene catalogue record and pLannotate feature annotations shown in this document.]
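Description:
TFORF1432 is a third-generation-style, self-inactivating lentiviral expression plasmid built on the pLX_TRC317 backbone and carrying the human NR3C1 open reading frame, which encodes the glucocorticoid receptor. It belongs to a barcoded transcription factor ORF collection: each member carries a unique 24-bp barcode so that the overexpressed factor can be identified by sequencing in pooled screens. The barcode itself is not annotated in the feature table. It may lie in the short stretch between the ORF and the WPRE, where a small U6 promoter fragment is also called, but the record does not confirm this. In bacteria the plasmid is maintained through a high-copy ColE1/pUC origin and selected with ampicillin via the bla gene. An f1 origin and remnants of a lac/lacZα cloning cassette with T3 and T7 promoters are also present. The depositor notes that recombination can occur, which is typical of LTR-containing plasmids.

The viral genome is transcribed from an RSV promoter fused to a truncated HIV-1 5' LTR, followed by the Ψ packaging signal, a gag fragment, and the RRE for Rev-dependent nuclear export. It ends in a ΔU3 3' LTR, which inactivates LTR promoter activity after integration, followed by an SV40 polyadenylation signal. Within the genome, an SV40 early promoter drives puromycin N-acetyltransferase for selecting transduced mammalian cells. A cPPT/CTS element that aids nuclear import follows, and then the strong constitutive EF-1α promoter drives NR3C1. A WPRE downstream of the ORF enhances transcript stability and expression. The full sequenced record is 10,702 nt, consistent with the stated backbone and insert sizes. The construct is intended for producing lentivirus to overexpress NR3C1, individually or in pooled directed-differentiation screens.
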