Addgene plasmid #143497: TFORF1432
Purpose: Lentiviral vector for overexpressing transcription factor ORFs with unique 24-bp barcodes. Barcodes facilitate identification of transcription factors in pooled screens.
Depositing lab: Feng Zhang. Depositing organization: Broad Institute. Publication: A transcription factor atlas of directed differentiation. Joung J, Ma S, Tay T, Geiger-Schuller KR, Kirchgatterer PC, Verdine VK, Guo B, Arias-Garcia MA, Allen WE, Singh A, Kuksenko O, Abudayyeh OO, Gootenberg JS, Fu Z, Macrae RK, Buenrostro JD, Regev A, Zhang F. Cell. 2023 Jan 5;186(1):209-229.e26. doi: 10.1016/j.cell.2022.11.026. PubMed 36608654.
Backbone
  Vector backbone: pLX_TRC317
  Backbone manufacturer: Broad Institute Genetic Perturbation Platform
  Backbone size w/o insert (bp): 8264
  Vector type: Mammalian Expression, Lentiviral
  Selectable markers: Puromycin
Growth in bacteria
  Bacterial resistance: Ampicillin, 100 μg/mL
  Growth temperature: 37°C
  Growth strain: NEB Stable
  Copy number: High Copy
Gene/Insert
  Gene/Insert name: NR3C1
  Species: H. sapiens (human)
  Insert size (bp): 2438
  Entrez Gene: NR3C1 (a.k.a. GCCR, GCR, GCRST, GR, GRL)
  Promoter: EF1a
  Cloning method: Unknown
  Sequencing primers: 5′ GGGTGGAGACTGAAGTTAGGCCAG; 3′ CACATAGCGTAAAAGGAGCAACATAG
Terms and licenses: Academic/Nonprofit Terms; Industry Terms: Not Available to Industry
Depositor comments: NM_001024094,XM_005268420,XM_005268423,XM_005268419,XM_005268422,ENST00000504572,ENST00000394466,ENST00000231509 . The transcription factor ORF portion of this plasmid was synthesized by Genewiz. Please test multiple small colonies in case of plasmid recombination. To make this collection available in a timely manner, a portion of this collection was not fully sequenced by Addgene. If an Addgene verified full plasmid sequence is not available, please contact us prior to placing an order to request the full sequence.
How to cite: TFORF1432 was a gift from Feng Zhang (Addgene plasmid # 143497 ; http://n2t.net/addgene:143497 ; RRID:Addgene_143497)
