>Addgene plasmid #143497 | TFORF1432 | depositor partial sequence | sequence record 282621 | Insert
ACCGCCACCATGGACTCCAAAGAATCATTAACTCCTGGTAGAGAAGAAAACCCCAGCAGTGTGCTTGCTC
AGGAGAGGGGAGATGTGATGGACTTCTATAAAACCCTAAGAGGAGGAGCTACTGTGAAGGTTTCTGCGTC
TTCACCCTCACTGGCTGTCGCTTCTCAATCAGACTCCAAGCAGCGAAGACTTTTGGTTGATTTTCCAAAA
GGCTCAGTAAGCAATGCGCAGCAGCCAGATCTGTCCAAAGCAGTTTCACTCTCAATGGGACTGTATATGG
GAGAGACAGAAACAAAAGTGATGGGAAATGACCTGGGATTCCCACAGCAGGGCCAAATCAGCCTTTCCTC
GGGGGAAACAGACTTAAAGCTTTTGGAAGAAAGCATTGCAAACCTCAATAGGTCGACCAGTGTTCCAGAG
AACCCCAAGAGTTCAGCATCCACTGCTGTGTCTGCTGCCCCCACAGAGAAGGAGTTTCCAAAAACTCACT
CTGATGTATCTTCAGAACAGCAACATTTGAAGGGCCAGACTGGCACCAACGGTGGCAATGTGAAATTGTA
TACCACAGACCAAAGCACCTTTGACATTTTGCAGGATTTGGAGTTTTCTTCTGGGTCCCCAGGTAAAGAG
ACGAATGAGAGTCCTTGGAGATCAGACCTGTTGATAGATGAAAACTGTTTGCTTTCTCCTCTGGCGGGAG
AAGACGATTCATTCCTTTTGGAAGGAAACTCGAATGAGGACTGCAAGCCTCTCATTTTACCGGACACTAA
ACCCAAAATTAAGGATAATGGAGATCTGGTTTTGTCAAGCCCCAGTAATGTAACACTGCCCCAAGTGAAA
ACAGAAAAAGAAGATTTCATCGAACTCTGCACCCCTGGGGTAATTAAGCAAGAGAAACTGGGCACAGTTT
ACTGTCAGGCAAGCTTTCCTGGAGCAAATATAATTGGTAATAAAATGTCTGCCATTTCTGTTCATGGTGT
GAGTACCTCTGGAGGACAGATGTACCACTATGACATGAATACAGCATCCCTTTCTCAACAGCAGGATCAG
AAGCCTATTTTTAATGTCATTCCACCAATTCCCGTTGGTTCCGAAAATTGGAATAGGTGCCAAGGATCTG
GAGATGACAACTTGACTTCTCTGGGGACTCTGAACTTCCCTGGTCGAACAGTTTTTTCTAATGGCTATTC
AAGCCCCAGCATGAGACCAGATGTAAGCTCTCCTCCATCCAGCTCCTCAACAGCAACAACAGGACCACCT
CCCAAACTCTGCCTGGTGTGCTCTGATGAAGCTTCAGGATGTCATTATGGAGTCTTAACTTGTGGAAGCT
GTAAAGTTTTCTTCAAAAGAGCAGTGGAAGGTAGACAGCACAATTACCTATGTGCTGGAAGGAATGATTG
CATCATCGATAAAATTCGAAGAAAAAACTGCCCAGCATGCCGCTATCGAAAATGTCTTCAGGCTGGAATG
AACCTGGAAGCTCGAAAAACAAAGAAAAAAATAAAAGGAATTCAGCAGGCCACTACAGGAGTCTCACAAG
AAACCTCTGAAAATCCTGGTAACAAAACAATAGTTCCTGCAACGTTACCACAACTCACCCCTACCCTGGT
GTCACTGTTGGAGGTTATTGAACCTGAAGTGTTATATGCAGGATATGATAGCTCTGTTCCAGACTCAACT
TGGAGGATCATGACTACGCTCAACATGTTAGGAGGGCGGCAAGTGATTGCAGCAGTGAAATGGGCAAAGG
CAATACCAGGTTTCAGGAACTTACACCTGGATGACCAAATGACCCTACTGCAGTACTCCTGGATGTTTCT
TATGGCATTTGCTCTGGGGTGGAGATCATATAGACAATCAAGTGCAAACCTGCTGTGTTTTGCTCCTGAT
CTGATTATTAATGAGCAGAGAATGACTCTACCCTGCATGTACGACCAATGTAAACACATGCTGTATGTTT
CCTCTGAGTTACACAGGCTTCAGGTATCTTATGAAGAGTATCTCTGTATGAAAACCTTACTGCTTCTCTC
TTCAGTTCCTAAGGACGGTCTGAAGAGCCAAGAGCTATTTGATGAAATTAGAATGACCTACATCAAAGAG
CTAGGAAAAGCCATTGTCAAGAGGGAAGGAAACTCCAGCCAGAACTGGCAGCGGTTTTATCAACTGACAA
AACTCTTGGATTCTATGCATGAAGTGGTTGAAAATCTCCTTAACTATTGCTTCCAAACATTTTTGGATAA
GACCATGAGTATTGAATTCCCCGAGATGTTAGCTGAAATCATCACCAATCAGATACCAAAATATTCAAAT
GGAAATATCAAAAAACTTCTGTTTCATCAAAAGTAGTAATGAACTAGTCCGTAACTTGAAAGTATTTCGA
TTTCTTGGCTTTATATATCTTGTGGAAAGGACGAGCCCTTTGTTGGAAGTTAGAATTT
