>Addgene plasmid #143497 | TFORF1432 | depositor partial sequence | sequence record 282622 | Barcode
GCCCTTTGTTGGAAGTTAGAATTT
